>Addgene plasmid #191211 | pLEX-307_LgBiT | addgene full sequence | sequence record 400915 | Addgene NGS Result
CTCGAGGCCTGCAGGTGCAAAGATGGATAAAGTTTTAAACAGAGAGGAATCTTTGCAGCTAATGGACCTT
CTAGGTCTTGAAAGGAGTGGGAATTGGCTCCGGTGCCCGTCAGTGGGCAGAGCGCACATCGCCCACAGTC
CCCGAGAAGTTGGGGGGAGGGGTCGGCAATTGAACCGGTGCCTAGAGAAGGTGGCGCGGGGTAAACTGGG
AAAGTGATGTCGTGTACTGGCTCCGCCTTTTTCCCGAGGGTGGGGGAGAACCGTATATAAGTGCAGTAGT
CGCCGTGAACGTTCTTTTTCGCAACGGGTTTGCCGCCAGAACACAGGTAAGTGCCGTGTGTGGTTCCCGC
GGGCCTGGCCTCTTTACGGGTTATGGCCCTTGCGTGCCTTGAATTACTTCCACCTGGCTGCAGTACGTGA
TTCTTGATCCCGAGCTTCGGGTTGGAAGTGGGTGGGAGAGTTCGAGGCCTTGCGCTTAAGGAGCCCCTTC
GCCTCGTGCTTGAGTTGAGGCCTGGCCTGGGCGCTGGGGCCGCCGCGTGCGAATCTGGTGGCACCTTCGC
GCCTGTCTCGCTGCTTTCGATAAGTCTCTAGCCATTTAAAATTTTTGATGACCTGCTGCGACGCTTTTTT
TCTGGCAAGATAGTCTTGTAAATGCGGGCCAAGATCTGCACACTGGTATTTCGGTTTTTGGGGCCGCGGG
CGGCGACGGGGCCCGTGCGTCCCAGCGCACATGTTCGGCGAGGCGGGGCCTGCGAGCGCGGCCACCGAGA
ATCGGACGGGGGTAGTCTCAAGCTGGCCGGCCTGCTCTGGTGCCTGGCCTCGCGCCGCCGTGTATCGCCC
CGCCCTGGGCGGCAAGGCTGGCCCGGTCGGCACCAGTTGCGTGAGCGGAAAGATGGCCGCTTCCCGGCCC
TGCTGCAGGGAGCTCAAAATGGAGGACGCGGCGCTCGGGAGAGCGGGCGGGTGAGTCACCCACACAAAGG
AAAAGGGCCTTTCCGTCCTCAGCCGTCGCTTCATGTGACTCCACGGAGTACCGGGCGCCGTCCAGGCACC
TCGATTAGTTCTCGAGCTTTTGGAGTACGTCGTCTTTAGGTTGGGGGGAGGGGTTTTATGCGATGGAGTT
TCCCCACACTGAGTGGGTGGAGACTGAAGTTAGGCCAGCTTGGCACTTGATGTAATTCTCCTTGGAATTT
GCCCTTTTTGAGTTTGGATCTTGGTTCATTCTCAAGCCTCAGACAGTGGTTCAAAGTTTTTTTCTTCCAT
TTCAGGTGTCGTGAGGCTAGCATCGATGCCACCATGGTCTTCACACTCGAAGATTTCGTTGGGGACTGGG
AACAGACAGCCGCCTACAACCTGGACCAAGTCCTTGAACAGGGAGGTGTGTCCAGTTTGCTGCAGAATCT
CGCCGTGTCCGTAACTCCGATCCAAAGGATTGTCCGGAGCGGTGAAAATGCCCTGAAGATCGACATCCAT
GTCATCATCCCGTATGAAGGTCTGAGCGCCGACCAAATGGCCCAGATCGAAGAGGTGTTTAAGGTGGTGT
ACCCTGTGGATGATCATCACTTTAAGGTGATCCTGCCCTATGGCACACTGGTAATCGACGGGGTTACGCC
GAACATGCTGAACTATTTCGGACGGCCGTATGAAGGCATCGCCGTGTTCGACGGCAAAAAGATCACTGTA
ACAGGGACCCTGTGGAACGGCAACAAAATTATCGACGAGCGCCTGATCACCCCCGACGGCTCCATGCTGT
TCCGAGTAACCATCAACAGTGGGAGTTCCGGTGGTGGCGGGAGCGGAGGTGGAGGCTCGAGCGGTGGAGC
TCAGGGGAATTCAGTCTAATAATGAACTAGTACCGGTTAAGTCGACAATCAACGCGTTAAGTCGACAATC
AACCTCTGGATTACAAAATTTGTGAAAGATTGACTGGTATTCTTAACTATGTTGCTCCTTTTACGCTATG
TGGATACGCTGCTTTAATGCCTTTGTATCATGCTATTGCTTCCCGTATGGCTTTCATTTTCTCCTCCTTG
TATAAATCCTGGTTGCTGTCTCTTTATGAGGAGTTGTGGCCCGTTGTCAGGCAACGTGGCGTGGTGTGCA
CTGTGTTTGCTGACGCAACCCCCACTGGTTGGGGCATTGCCACCACCTGTCAGCTCCTTTCCGGGACTTT
CGCTTTCCCCCTCCCTATTGCCACGGCGGAACTCATCGCCGCCTGCCTTGCCCGCTGCTGGACAGGGGCT
CGGCTGTTGGGCACTGACAATTCCGTGGTGTTGTCGGGGAAATCATCGTCCTTTCCTTGGCTGCTCGCCT
GTGTTGCCACCTGGATTCTGCGCGGGACGTCCTTCTGCTACGTCCCTTCGGCCCTCAATCCAGCGGACCT
TCCTTCCCGCGGCCTGCTGCCGGCTCTGCGGCCTCTTCCGCGTCTTCGCCTTCGCCCTCAGACGAGTCGG
ATCTCCCTTTGGGCCGCCTCCCCGCGTCGACTTTAAGACCAATGACTTACAAGGCAGCTGTAGATCTTAG
CCACTTTTTAAAAGAAAAGGGGGGACTGGAAGGGCTAATTCACTCCCAACGAAGACAAGATCTGCTTTTT
GCTTGTACTGGGTCTCTCTGGTTAGACCAGATCTGAGCCTGGGAGCTCTCTGGCTAACTAGGGAACCCAC
TGCTTAAGCCTCAATAAAGCTTGCCTTGAGTGCTTCAAGTAGTGTGTGCCCGTCTGTTGTGTGACTCTGG
TAACTAGAGATCCCTCAGACCCTTTTAGTCAGTGTGGAAAATCTCTAGCAGTACGTATAGTAGTTCATGT
CATCTTATTATTCAGTATTTATAACTTGCAAAGAAATGAATATCAGAGAGTGAGAGGAACTTGTTTATTG
CAGCTTATAATGGTTACAAATAAAGCAATAGCATCACAAATTTCACAAATAAAGCATTTTTTTCACTGCA
TTCTAGTTGTGGTTTGTCCAAACTCATCAATGTATCTTATCATGTCTGGCTCTAGCTATCCCGCCCCTAA
CTCCGCCCATCCCGCCCCTAACTCCGCCCAGTTCCGCCCATTCTCCGCCCCATGGCTGACTAATTTTTTT
TATTTATGCAGAGGCCGAGGCCGCCTCGGCCTCTGAGCTATTCCAGAAGTAGTGAGGAGGCTTTTTTGGA
GGCCTAGGGACGTACCCAATTCGCCCTATAGTGAGTCGTATTACGCGCGCTCACTGGCCGTCGTTTTACA
ACGTCGTGACTGGGAAAACCCTGGCGTTACCCAACTTAATCGCCTTGCAGCACATCCCCCTTTCGCCAGC
TGGCGTAATAGCGAAGAGGCCCGCACCGATCGCCCTTCCCAACAGTTGCGCAGCCTGAATGGCGAATGGG
[124 nt withheld, positions 3361-3484]
C
[91 nt withheld, positions 3486-3576]
A
[49 nt withheld, positions 3578-3626]
CCTTTGACGTTGGAGTCCACGTTCTTT
[37 nt withheld, positions 3654-3690]
ACCCTATCTCGGTCTATTCTTTTGATTTATAAGGGATTTTGCCGATTTCGGCCTATTGGTTAAAAAATGA
GCTGATTTAACAAAAATTTAACGCGAATTTTAACAAAATATTAACGCTTACAATTTAGGTGGCACTTTTC
GGGGAAATGTGCGCGGAACCCCTATTTGTTTATTTTTCTAAATACATTCAAATATGTATCCGCTCATGAG
ACAATAACCCTGATAAATGCTTCAATAATATTGAAAAAGGAAGAGTATGAGTATTCAACATTTCCGTGTC
GCCCTTATTCCCTTTTTTGCGGCATTTTGCCTTCCTGTTTTTGCTCACCCAGAAACGCTGGTGAAAGTAA
AAGATGCTGAAGATCAGTTGGGTGCACGAGTGGGTTACATCGAACTGGATCTCAACAGCGGTAAGATCCT
TGAGAGTTTTCGCCCCGAAGAACGTTTTCCAATGATGAGCACTTTTAAAGTTCTGCTATGTGGCGCGGTA
TTATCCCGTATTGACGCCGGGCAAGAGCAACTCGGTCGCCGCATACACTATTCTCAGAATGACTTGGTTG
AGTACTCACCAGTCACAGAAAAGCATCTTACGGATGGCATGACAGTAAGAGAATTATGCAGTGCTGCCAT
AACCATGAGTGATAACACTGCGGCCAACTTACTTCTGACAACGATCGGAGGACCGAAGGAGCTAACCGCT
TTTTTGCACAACATGGGGGATCATGTAACTCGCCTTGATCGTTGGGAACCGGAGCTGAATGAAGCCATAC
CAAACGACGAGCGTGACACCACGATGCCTGTAGCAATGGCAACAACGTTGCGCAAACTATTAACTGGCGA
ACTACTTACTCTAGCTTCCCGGCAACAATTAATAGACTGGATGGAGGCGGATAAAGTTGCAGGACCACTT
CTGCGCTCGGCCCTTCCGGCTGGCTGGTTTATTGCTGATAAATCTGGAGCCGGTGAGCGTGGGTCTCGCG
GTATCATTGCAGCACTGGGGCCAGATGGTAAGCCCTCCCGTATCGTAGTTATCTACACGACGGGGAGTCA
GGCAACTATGGATGAACGAAATAGACAGATCGCTGAGATAGGTGCCTCACTGATTAAGCATTGGTAACTG
TCAGACCAAGTTTACTCATATATACTTTAGATTGATTTAAAACTTCATTTTTAATTTAAAAGGATCTAGG
TGAAGATCCTTTTTGATAATCTCATGACCAAAATCCCTTAACGTGAGTTTTCGTTCCACTGAGCGTCAGA
CCCCGTAGAAAAGATCAAAGGATCTTCTTGAGATCCTTTTTTTCTGCGCGTAATCTGCTGCTTGCAAACA
AAAAAACCACCGCTACCAGCGGTGGTTTGTTTGCCGGATCAAGAGCTACCAACTCTTTTTCCGAAGGTAA
CTGGCTTCAGCAGAGCGCAGATACCAAATACTGTTCTTCTAGTGTAGCCGTAGTTAGGCCACCACTTCAA
GAACTCTGTAGCACCGCCTACATACCTCGCTCTGCTAATCCTGTTACCAGTGGCTGCTGCCAGTGGCGAT
AAGTCGTGTCTTACCGGGTTGGACTCAAGACGATAGTTACCGGATAAGGCGCAGCGGTCGGGCTGAACGG
GGGGTTCGTGCACACAGCCCAGCTTGGAGCGAACGACCTACACCGAACTGAGATACCTACAGCGTGAGCT
ATGAGAAAGCGCCACGCTTCCCGAAGGGAGAAAGGCGGACAGGTATCCGGTAAGCGGCAGGGTCGGAACA
GGAGAGCGCACGAGGGAGCTTCCAGGGGGAAACGCCTGGTATCTTTATAGTCCTGTCGGGTTTCGCCACC
TCTGACTTGAGCGTCGATTTTTGTGATGCTCGTCAGGGGGGCGGAGCCTATGGAAAAACGCCAGCAACGC
GGCCTTTTTACGGTTCCTGGCCTTTTGCTGGCCTTTTGCTCACATGTTCTTTCCTGCGTTATCCCCTGAT
TCTGTGGATAACCGTATTACCGCCTTTGAGTGAGCTGATACCGCTCGCCGCAGCCGAACGACCGAGCGCA
GCGAGTCAGTGAGCGAGGAAGCGGAAGAGCGCCCAATACGCAAACCGCCTCTCCCCGCGCGTTGGCCGAT
TCATTAATGCAGCTGGCACGACAGGTTTCCCGACTGGAAAGCGGGCAGTGAGCGCAACGCAATTAATGTG
AGTTAGCTCACTCATTAGGCACCCCAGGCTTTACACTTTATGCTTCCGGCTCGTATGTTGTGTGGAATTG
TGAGCGGATAACAATTTCACACAGGAAACAGCTATGACCATGATTACGCCAAGCGCGCAATTAACCCTCA
CTAAAGGGAACAAAAGCTGGAGCTGCAAGCTTAATGTAGTCTTATGCAATACTCTTGTAGTCTTGCAACA
TGGTAACGATGAGTTAGCAACATGCCTTACAAGGAGAGAAAAAGCACCGTGCATGCCGATTGGTGGAAGT
AAGGTGGTACGATCGTGCCTTATTAGGAAGGCAACAGACGGGTCTGACATGGATTGGACGAACCACTGAA
TTGCCGCATTGCAGAGATATTGTATTTAAGTGCCTAGCTCGATACATAAACGGGTCTCTCTGGTTAGACC
AGATCTGAGCCTGGGAGCTCTCTGGCTAACTAGGGAACCCACTGCTTAAGCCTCAATAAAGCTTGCCTTG
AGTGCTTCAAGTAGTGTGTGCCCGTCTGTTGTGTGACTCTGGTAACTAGAGATCCCTCAGACCCTTTTAG
TCAGTGTGGAAAATCTCTAGCAGTGGCGCCCGAACAGGGACTTGAAAGCGAAAGGGAAACCAGAGGAGCT
CTCTCGACGCAGGACTCGGCTTGCTGAAGCGCGCACGGCAAGAGGCGAGGGGCGGCGACTGGTGAGTACG
CCAAAAATTTTGACTAGCGGAGGCTAGAAGGAGAGAGATGGGTGCGAGAGCGTCAGTATTAAGCGGGGGA
GAATTAGATCGCGATGGGAAAAAATTCGGTTAAGGCCAGGGGGAAAGAAAAAATATAAATTAAAACATAT
AGTATGGGCAAGCAGGGAGCTAGAACGATTCGCAGTTAATCCTGGCCTGTTAGAAACATCAGAAGGCTGT
AGACAAATACTGGGACAGCTACAACCATCCCTTCAGACAGGATCAGAAGAACTTAGATCATTATATAATA
CAGTAGCAACCCTCTATTGTGTGCATCAAAGGATAGAGATAAAAGACACCAAGGAAGCTTTAGACAAGAT
AGAGGAAGAGCAAAACAAAAGTAAGACCACCGCACAGCAAGCGGCCGCTGATCTTCAGACCTGGAGGAGG
AGATATGAGGGACAATTGGAGAAGTGAATTATATAAATATAAAGTAGTAAAAATTGAACCATTAGGAGTA
GCACCCACCAAGGCAAAGAGAAGAGTGGTGCAGAGAGAAAAAAGAGCAGTGGGAATAGGAGCTTTGTTCC
TTGGGTTCTTGGGAGCAGCAGGAAGCACTATGGGCGCAGCGTCAATGACGCTGACGGTACAGGCCAGACA
ATTATTGTCTGGTATAGTGCAGCAGCAGAACAATTTGCTGAGGGCTATTGAGGCGCAACAGCATCTGTTG
CAACTCACAGTCTGGGGCATCAAGCAGCTCCAGGCAAGAATCCTGGCTGTGGAAAGATACCTAAAGGATC
AACAGCTCCTGGGGATTTGGGGTTGCTCTGGAAAACTCATTTGCACCACTGCTGTGCCTTGGAATGCTAG
TTGGAGTAATAAATCTCTGGAACAGATTTGGAATCACACGACCTGGATGGAGTGGGACAGAGAAATTAAC
AATTACACAAGCTTAATACACTCCTTAATTGAAGAATCGCAAAACCAGCAAGAAAAGAATGAACAAGAAT
TATTGGAATTAGATAAATGGGCAAGTTTGTGGAATTGGTTTAACATAACAAATTGGCTGTGGTATATAAA
ATTATTCATAATGATAGTAGGAGGCTTGGTAGGTTTAAGAATAGTTTTTGCTGTACTTTCTATAGTGAAT
AGAGTTAGGCAGGGATATTCACCATTATCGTTTCAGACCCACCTCCCAACCCCGAGGGGACCCATGCATT
GCATCTCAATTAGTCAGCAACCAGGTGTGGAAAGTCCCCAGGCTCCCCAGCAGGCAGAAGTATGCAAAGC
ATGCGTCTCAATTAGTCAGCAACCATAGTCCCGCCCCTAACTCCGCCCATCCCGCCCCTAACTCCGCCCA
GTTCCGCCCATTCTCCGCCCCATGGCTGACTAATTTTTTTTATTTATGCAGAGGCCGAGGCCGCCTCGGC
CTCTGAGCTATTCCAGAAGTAGTGAGGAGGCTTTTTTGGAGGCCTAGGCTTTTGCAAAAAGCTTTCTAGA
GGTACCACCGGAGCTTACCATGACCGAGTACAAGCCCACGGTGCGCCTCGCCACCCGCGACGACGTCCCC
AGGGCCGTACGCACCCTCGCCGCCGCGTTCGCCGACTACCCCGCCACGCGCCACACCGTCGATCCGGACC
GCCACATCGAGCGGGTCACCGAGCTGCAAGAACTCTTCCTCACGCGCGTCGGGCTCGACATCGGCAAGGT
GTGGGTCGCGGACGACGGCGCCGCCGTGGCGGTCTGGACCACGCCGGAGAGCGTCGAAGCGGGGGCGGTG
TTCGCCGAGATCGGCCCGCGCATGGCCGAGTTGAGCGGTTCCCGGCTGGCCGCGCAGCAACAGATGGAAG
GCCTCCTGGCGCCGCACCGGCCCAAGGAGCCCGCGTGGTTCCTGGCCACCGTCGGCGTCTCGCCCGACCA
CCAGGGCAAGGGTCTGGGCAGCGCCGTCGTGCTCCCCGGAGTGGAGGCGGCCGAGCGCGCCGGGGTGCCC
GCCTTCCTGGAGACCTCCGCGCCCCGCAACCTCCCCTTCTACGAGCGGCTCGGCTTCACCGTCACCGCCG
ACGTCGAGGTGCCCGAAGGACCGCGCACCTGGTGCATGACCCGCAAGCCCGGTGCCAGTTAACGAATTCT
AGATCTTGAGACAAATGGCAGTATTCATCCACAATTTTAAAAGAAAAGGGGGGATTGGGGGGTACAGTGC
AGGGGAAAGAATAGTAGACATAATAGCAACAGACATACAAACTAAAGAATTACAAAAACAAATTACAAAA
ATTCAAAATTTTCGGGTTTATTACAGGGACAGCAGAGATCCACTTTGGCGCCGG
Features (pLannotate 1.2.2; 30 found; start..end, strand, type, name):
     23..89      +  CDS            small t antigen (fragment): SV40 (simian virus 40) small t antigen
     96..1274    +  promoter       EF-1α promoter: strong constitutive promoter for human elongation factor EF-1α
   1294..1767    +  CDS            Nluc (fragment): NanoLuc® luciferase human codon-optimized
   1887..2475    +  misc_feature   WPRE: woodchuck hepatitis virus posttranscriptional regulatory element
   2526..2545    +  misc_feature   cPPT/CTS (fragment): central polypurine tract and central termination sequence of HIV-1
   2547..2780    +  LTR            3' LTR (ΔU3): self-inactivating 3' long terminal repeat (LTR) from HIV-1
   2858..2979    +  polyA_signal   SV40 poly(A) signal: SV40 polyadenylation signal
   3019..3154    +  rep_origin     SV40 ori: SV40 origin of replication
   3175..3193    -  promoter       T7 promoter: promoter for bacteriophage T7 RNA polymerase
   3201..3356    +  CDS            lacZα (fragment): LacZα fragment of β-galactosidase; lacZ fragment
   3361..3789    +  rep_origin     f1 ori (sequence partly withheld): f1 bacteriophage origin of replication; arrow indicates direction of (+) strand synthesis
   3842..3946    +  promoter       AmpR promoter: bla
   3947..4807    +  CDS            AmpR: β-lactamase; bla; confers resistance to ampicillin, carbenicillin, and related antibiotics
   4978..5566    +  rep_origin     ori: high-copy-number ColE1/pMB1/pBR322/pUC origin of replication
   5749..5841    +  CDS            lacI (fragment): lac repressor; lacI; The lac repressor binds to the lac operator to inhibit transcription in E. coli. This inhibition can be relieved by adding lactose or isopropyl-β-D-thiogalactopyranoside (IPTG).
   5854..5875    +  protein_bind   CAP binding site: CAP binding activates transcription in the presence of cAMP. E. coli catabolite activator protein
   5890..5920    +  promoter       lac promoter: promoter for the E. coli lac operon
   5928..5944    +  protein_bind   lac operator: The lac repressor binds to the lac operator to inhibit transcription in E. coli. This inhibition can be relieved by adding lactose or isopropyl-β-D-thiogalactopyranoside (IPTG). lac repressor encoded by lacI
   5989..6007    +  promoter       T3 promoter: promoter for bacteriophage T3 RNA polymerase
   6035..6261    +  promoter       RSV promoter: Rous sarcoma virus enhancer/promoter
   6262..6442    +  LTR            5' LTR (truncated): truncated 5' long terminal repeat (LTR) from HIV-1
   6489..6614    +  misc_feature   HIV-1 Ψ: packaging signal of human immunodeficiency virus type 1
   6598..6961    +  CDS            HIV-1 gag (fragment): gag protein from human immunodeficiency virus 1; gag
   7107..7340    +  misc_feature   RRE: The Rev response element (RRE) of HIV-1 allows for Rev-dependent mRNA export from the nucleus to the cytoplasm.
   7717..7743    +  CDS            Rev (fragment): human immunodeficiency virus 1 (HIV-1) Rev protein; rev; enhances nuclear export of unspliced and incompletely spliced viral mRNAs
   7750..7773    +  promoter       SV40 promoter (fragment): SV40 early promoter
   7774..7845    +  promoter       SV40 promoter (fragment): SV40 enhancer and early promoter
   7869..8004    +  rep_origin     SV40 ori: SV40 origin of replication
   8050..8646    +  CDS            PuroR (fragment): puromycin N-acetyltransferase; pac from Streptomyces; confers resistance to puromycin
   8695..8812    +  misc_feature   cPPT/CTS: central polypurine tract and central termination sequence of HIV-1
