[The description below was written by a language model from this plasmid's Addgene catalogue record and pLannotate feature annotations shown in this document.]
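Description:
pLEX-307_LgBiT is a lentiviral transfer plasmid built on the pLEX-307 backbone for stable expression of LgBiT, the large subunit of split NanoLuc luciferase, in mammalian cells. It is maintained in E. coli through a high-copy ColE1/pUC-type origin and an ampicillin resistance gene (β-lactamase); the backbone also carries an f1 origin and remnants of a lac/lacZα cloning region flanked by T3 and T7 promoters.

The viral portion has a third-generation, self-inactivating layout. An RSV promoter drives a truncated HIV-1 5' LTR, followed by the Ψ packaging signal with a partial gag sequence and the Rev response element, which together allow the genomic RNA to be exported and packaged when helper functions are supplied in trans. Downstream lies an SV40 early promoter/origin driving a puromycin N-acetyltransferase gene for selection of transduced cells, then a cPPT/CTS element that aids nuclear import of the viral genome. The human EF-1α promoter then provides strong constitutive expression of the insert. The annotation detects this insert as a partial NanoLuc coding sequence, consistent with LgBiT being a fragment of the engineered luciferase derived from the deep-sea shrimp Oplophorus gracilirostris. A WPRE follows to enhance transcript stability and expression, and the cassette ends in a ΔU3 3' LTR, with an SV40 polyadenylation signal beyond it. No epitope tag or fusion partner is annotated in the feature table.

Cells stably expressing LgBiT produce luminescence only when the complementary small peptide subunit is brought to it. The construct therefore serves as the large-subunit component of split-nanoluciferase complementation assays, and the associated publication concerns protein interaction networks of SARS-CoV-2.
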