Addgene plasmid #191211: pLEX-307_LgBiT
Purpose: Lentiviral-mediated stable expression of LgBiT for slit nanoluciferase complementation assays in mammalian cells
Depositing lab: Mohan Babu. Depositing organization: University of Regina. Publication: Human protein interaction networks of ancestral and variant SARS-CoV-2 in organ-specific cells and bodily fluids. Broderick K, Moutaoufik MT, Saccon T, Malty R, Amin S, Phanse S, Joseph TP, Zilocchi M, Hosseinnia A, Istace Z, Hajikarimlou M, Abrar S, Fisher J, Brassard R, Perera R, Kumar A, Aoki H, Rahmatbakhsh M, Jessulat M, Kobasa D, Dehne F, Prasad B, Gagarinova A, Joanne Lemieux M, Cochrane A, Houry WA, Aly KA, Golshani A, Babu M. Nat Commun. 2025 Jul 1;16(1):5784. doi: 10.1038/s41467-025-60949-1. PubMed 40593736.
Backbone
  Vector backbone: pLEX-307
  Backbone manufacturer: David Root
  Vector type: Lentiviral, Luciferase
Growth in bacteria
  Bacterial resistance: Ampicillin, 100 μg/mL
  Growth temperature: 30°C
  Growth strain: NEB Stable
  Copy number: High Copy
Gene/Insert
  Gene/Insert name: LgBiT (large bit)
  Species: Oplophorus gracilirostris
  Mutation: AB030246.1 (mutated in PMID 26569370)
  GenBank ID: AB030246.1 (mutated in PMID 26569370)
Terms and licenses: Academic/Nonprofit Terms; Industry Terms: Not Available to Industry
How to cite: pLEX-307_LgBiT was a gift from Mohan Babu (Addgene plasmid # 191211 ; http://n2t.net/addgene:191211 ; RRID:Addgene_191211)
